>Addgene plasmid #38800 | CBR3 | depositor partial sequence | sequence record 48857 | CBR3 sequence 915 bps
ATGCACCATCATCATCATCATTCTTCTGGTGTAGATCTGGGTACCGAGAACCTGTACTTCCAATCCATGT
CGTCCTGCAGCCGCGTGGCGCTGGTGACCGGGGCCAACAGGGGCATCGGCTTGGCCATCGCGCGCGAACT
GTGCCGACAGTTCTCTGGGGATGTGGTGCTCACCGCGCGGGACGTGGCGCGGGGCCAGGCGGCCGTGCAG
CAGCTGCAGGCGGAGGGCCTGAGCCCGCGCTTCCACCAACTGGACATCGACGACTTGCAGAGCATCCGCG
CCCTGCGCGACTTCCTGCGCAAGGAGTACGGGGGGCTCAATGTACTGGTCAACAACGCGGCCGTCGCCTT
CAAGAGTGATGATCCAATGCCCTTTGACATTAAAGCTGAGATGACACTGAAGACAAATTTTTTTGCCACT
AGAAACATGTGCAACGAGTTACTGCCGATAATGAAACCTCATGGGAGAGTGGTGAATATCAGTAGTTTGC
AGTGTTTAAGGGCTTTTGAAAACTGCAGTGAAGATCTGCAGGAAAGGTTCCACAGTGAGACACTCACAGA
AGGAGACCTGGTGGATCTCATGAAAAAGTTTGTGGAGGACACAAAAAATGAGGTGCATGAGAGGGAAGGC
TGGCCCAACTCACCTTATGGGGTGTCCAAGTTGGGGGTCACAGTCTTATCGAGGATCCTGGCCAGGCGTC
TGGATGAGAAGAGGAAAGCTGACAGGATTCTGGTGAATGCGTGCTGCCCAGGACCAGTGAAGACAGACAT
GGATGGGAAAGACAGCATCAGGACTGTGGAGGAGGGGGCTGAGACCCCTGTCTACTTGGCCCTCTTGCCT
CCAGATGCCACTGAGCCACAAGGCCAGTTGGTCCATGACAAAGTTGTGCAAAACTGGTGACAGTAAAGGT
GGATA
