>Addgene plasmid #38800 | CBR3 | addgene partial sequence | sequence record 65337 | pBRrevBam 5'-GGTGATGTCGGCGATATAGG-3'
GCGCCGGTGATGCCGGCCACGATGCGTCCGGCGTAGAGGATCGAGATCTCGATCCCGCGAAATTAATACG
ACTCACTATAGGGGAATTGTGAGCGGATAACAATTCCCCTCTAGAAATAATTTTGTTTAACTTTAAGAAG
GAGATATACATATGCACCATCATCATCATCATTCTTCTGGTGTAGATCTGGGTACCGAGAACCTGTACTT
CCAATCCATGTCGTCCTGCAGCCGCGTGGCGCTGGTGACCGGGGCCAACAGGGGCATCGGCTTGGCCATC
GCGCGCGAACTGTGCCGACAGTTCTCTGGGGATGTGGTGCTCACCGCGCGGGACGTGGCGCGGGGCCAGG
CGGCCGTGCAGCAGCTGCAGGCGGAGGGCCTGAGCCCGCGCTTCCACCAACTGGACATCGACGACTTGCA
GAGCATCCGCGCCCTGCGCGACTTCCTGCGCAAGGAGTACGGGGGGCTCAATGTACTGGTCAACAACGCG
GCCGTCGCCTTCAAGAGTGATGATCCAATGCCCTTTGACATTAAAGCTGAGATGACACTGAAGACAAATT
TTTTTGCCACTAGAAACATGTGCAACGAGTTACTGCCGATAATGAAACCTCATGGGAGAGTGGTGAATAT
CAGTAGTTTGCAGTGTTTAAGGGCTTTTGAAAACTGCAGTGAAGATCTGCAGGAAAGGTTCCACAGTGAG
ACACTCACAGAAGGAGACCTGGTGGATCTCATGAAAAAGTTTGTGGAGGACACAAAAAATGAGGTGCATG
AGAGGGAAGGCTGGCCCAACTCACCTTATGGGGTGTCCAAGTTGGGGGTCACAGTCTTATCGAGGATCCT
GGCCAGGCGTCTGGATGAGAAGAGGAAAGCTGACAGGATTCTGGTGAATGCGTGCTGCCCAGGACCAGTG
AAGACAGACATGGATGGGAAAGACAGCATCAGGACTGTGGAGGAGGGGGCTGAGACCCCTGTCTACTTGG
CC
