[The description below was written by a language model from this plasmid's Addgene catalogue record.]
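Description:
CBR3 is a bacterial expression plasmid built on the pNIC28-Bsa4 backbone from the SGC, carrying the coding sequence for human carbonyl reductase 3 (hCBR3). The insert is recorded as about 915 bp and was introduced by ligation-independent cloning. The plasmid is selected with kanamycin and is listed as low copy. No feature table accompanies the entry, so the origin of replication and the exact layout of regulatory elements are not documented here.

The protein is produced with an N-terminal His tag followed by a TEV protease recognition site. This arrangement allows capture of the recombinant protein by immobilised metal affinity chromatography and subsequent removal of the tag by TEV cleavage, leaving a protein close to native sequence. The promoter is not explicitly stated, but the listed sequencing primers (T7 forward and T7 terminator reverse) indicate that the insert lies between T7 promoter and terminator elements. That implies expression in an E. coli host supplying T7 RNA polymerase, while the cloning strain named in the record serves for propagation.

The stated purpose is bacterial expression for structure determination, and the record cautions that the insert may not be the full open reading frame, since constructs of this kind are often trimmed to boundaries that favour solubility and crystallisation. One inconsistency is worth noting: the species is given as human, but the linked gene entry carries mouse-style symbol and aliases, so the gene cross-reference should be treated with caution.
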