Addgene plasmid #38800: CBR3
Purpose: Bacterial expression for structure determination; may not be full ORF
Depositing lab: Nicola Burgess-Brown. Depositing organization: University of Oxford.
Backbone
  Vector backbone: pNIC28-Bsa4
  Backbone manufacturer: SGC
  Vector type: Bacterial Expression
Growth in bacteria
  Bacterial resistance: Kanamycin, 50 μg/mL
  Growth temperature: 37°C
  Growth strain: Mach1
  Copy number: Low Copy
Gene/Insert
  Gene/Insert name: CBR3 (alt name: CBR3: carbonyl reductase 3 (aka hCBR3))
  Species: H. sapiens (human)
  Insert size (bp): 915
  Entrez Gene: Cbr3 (a.k.a. 1110001J05Rik, C81353)
  Tag / fusion protein: His Tev (N terminal on insert)
  Cloning method: Ligation Independent Cloning
  Sequencing primers: 5′ T7; 3′ T7-term
Terms and licenses: Academic/Nonprofit Terms; Industry Terms: Not Available to Industry
How to cite: CBR3 was a gift from Nicola Burgess-Brown (Addgene plasmid # 38800 ; http://n2t.net/addgene:38800 ; RRID:Addgene_38800)
